LOCUS       Exported 6687 bp ds-DNA circular SYN 12-MAY-2021
DEFINITION  Bacterial expression for structure determination; may not be full
            ORF.
ACCESSION   .
VERSION     .
KEYWORDS    RECQL5 (RECQL5A-c104)
SOURCE      synthetic DNA construct
  ORGANISM  synthetic DNA construct
REFERENCE   1 (bases 1 to 6687)
  TITLE     SGC Oxford 2017
REFERENCE   2 (bases 1 to 6687)
  AUTHORS   .
  TITLE     Direct Submission
  JOURNAL   Exported May 12, 2021 from SnapGene Server 1.1.58
            http://www.snapgene.com
FEATURES             Location/Qualifiers
     source          1..6687
                     /organism="synthetic DNA construct"
                     /mol_type="other DNA"
     primer_bind     1..20
                     /label=T7
                     /note="T7 promoter, forward primer"
     promoter        1..19
                     /label=T7 promoter
                     /note="promoter for bacteriophage T7 RNA polymerase"
     protein_bind    20..44
                     /label=lac operator
                     /bound_moiety="lac repressor encoded by lacI"
                     /note="The lac repressor binds to the lac operator to
                     inhibit transcription in E. coli. This inhibition can be
                     relieved by adding lactose or
                     isopropyl-beta-D-thiogalactopyranoside (IPTG)."
     RBS             59..81
                     /note="efficient ribosome binding site from bacteriophage
                     T7 gene 10 (Olins and Rangwala, 1989)"
     CDS             92..109
                     /codon_start=1
                     /product="6xHis affinity tag"
                     /label=6xHis
                     /translation="HHHHHH"
     CDS             134..154
                     /codon_start=1
                     /product="tobacco etch virus (TEV) protease recognition and
                     cleavage site"
                     /label=TEV site
                     /translation="ENLYFQS"
     CDS             1552..1569
                     /codon_start=1
                     /product="6xHis affinity tag"
                     /label=6xHis
                     /translation="HHHHHH"
     primer_bind     complement(1622..1640)
                     /label=T7 Term
                     /note="T7 terminator, reverse primer"
     terminator      1636..1683
                     /label=T7 terminator
                     /note="transcription terminator for bacteriophage T7 RNA
                     polymerase"
     rep_origin      1720..2175
                     /direction=RIGHT
                     /label=f1 ori
                     /note="f1 bacteriophage origin of replication; arrow
                     indicates direction of (+) strand synthesis"
     primer_bind     complement(1807..1826)
                     /label=F1ori-R
                     /note="F1 origin, reverse primer"
     primer_bind     2017..2038
                     /label=F1ori-F
                     /note="F1 origin, forward primer"
     CDS             complement(2267..3082)
                     /codon_start=1
                     /gene="aph(3')-Ia"
                     /product="aminoglycoside phosphotransferase"
                     /label=KanR
                     /note="confers resistance to kanamycin in bacteria or G418
                     (Geneticin(R)) in eukaryotes"
                     /translation="MSHIQRETSCSRPRLNSNMDADLYGYKWARDNVGQSGATIYRLYG
                     KPDAPELFLKHGKGSVANDVTDEMVRLNWLTEFMPLPTIKHFIRTPDDAWLLTTAIPGK
                     TAFQVLEEYPDSGENIVDALAVFLRRLHSIPVCNCPFNSDRVFRLAQAQSRMNNGLVDA
                     SDFDDERNGWPVEQVWKEMHKLLPFSPDSVVTHGDFSLDNLIFDEGKLIGCIDVGRVGI
                     ADRYQDLAILWNCLGEFSPSLQKRLFQKYGIDNPDMNKLQFHLMLDEFF"
     primer_bind     2990..3009
                     /label=Kan-R
                     /note="Kanamycin resistance gene, reverse primer"
     primer_bind     3074..3093
                     /label=pENTR-R
                     /note="pENTR vectors, reverse primer"
     rep_origin      3204..3792
                     /direction=RIGHT
                     /label=ori
                     /note="high-copy-number ColE1/pMB1/pBR322/pUC origin of
                     replication"
     primer_bind     3693..3712
                     /label=pBR322ori-F
                     /note="pBR322 origin, forward primer"
     primer_bind     3946..3963
                     /label=L4440
                     /note="L4440 vector, forward primer"
     misc_feature    3978..4117
                     /label=bom
                     /note="basis of mobility region from pBR322"
     primer_bind     complement(4043..4062)
                     /label=pRS-marker
                     /note="pRS vectors, use to sequence yeast selectable
                     marker"
     primer_bind     4203..4225
                     /label=pGEX 3'
                     /note="pGEX vectors, reverse primer"
     CDS             complement(4219..4410)
                     /codon_start=1
                     /gene="rop"
                     /product="Rop protein, which maintains plasmids at low copy
                     number"
                     /label=rop
                     /translation="MTKQEKTALNMARFIRSQTLTLLEKLNELDADEQADICESLHDHA
                     DELYRSCLARFGDDGENL"
     CDS             complement(5219..6301)
                     /codon_start=1
                     /gene="lacI"
                     /product="lac repressor"
                     /label=lacI
                     /note="The lac repressor binds to the lac operator to
                     inhibit transcription in E. coli. This inhibition can be
                     relieved by adding lactose or
                     isopropyl-beta-D-thiogalactopyranoside (IPTG)."
                     /translation="MKPVTLYDVAEYAGVSYQTVSRVVNQASHVSAKTREKVEAAMAEL
                     NYIPNRVAQQLAGKQSLLIGVATSSLALHAPSQIVAAIKSRADQLGASVVVSMVERSGV
                     EACKAAVHNLLAQRVSGLIINYPLDDQDAIAVEAACTNVPALFLDVSDQTPINSIIFSH
                     EDGTRLGVEHLVALGHQQIALLAGPLSSVSARLRLAGWHKYLTRNQIQPIAEREGDWSA
                     MSGFQQTMQMLNEGIVPTAMLVANDQMALGAMRAITESGLRVGADISVVGYDDTEDSSC
                     YIPPLTTIKQDFRLLGQTSVDRLLQLSQGQAVKGNQLLPVSLVKRKTTLAPNTQTASPR
                     ALADSLMQLARQVSRLESGQ"
     primer_bind     6263..6282
                     /label=LacI-R
                     /note="LacI, reverse primer"
     promoter        complement(6302..6379)
                     /gene="lacI"
                     /label=lacI promoter
     primer_bind     6585..6604
                     /label=pBRrevBam
                     /note="pBR322 vectors, tet region, downstream of BamHI,
                     reverse primer"
ORIGIN
        1 taatacgact cactataggg gaattgtgag cggataacaa ttcccctcta gaaataattt
       61 tgtttaactt taagaaggag atatacatat gcaccatcat catcatcatt cttctggtgt
      121 agatctgggt accgagaacc tgtacttcca atccatggac cctgagcggc gagtccggag
      181 tacgctgaag aaggtctttg ggtttgactc ttttaagacg cctttacagg agagtgcgac
      241 catggctgta gtaaaaggta acaaggacgt ctttgtgtgc atgcccacag gggcaggaaa
      301 atccctatgc tatcagctcc ctgctctgtt ggccaaaggc atcaccattg tagtctctcc
      361 tctcattgct ttgattcagg accaagtgga ccacttgcta accctaaagg tacgagtaag
      421 ttccctgaac tcgaagctct ctgcacagga aaggaaggag ctgcttgctg acctggagcg
      481 agaaaagccc cagaccaaga ttctgtacat caccccagag atggcagctt catcctcctt
      541 ccagcccacc ctgaactccc tggtgtcccg ccacctgctg tcttacttgg tggtggatga
      601 agctcattgt gtttcccaat gggggcatga ctttcgtcct gactacttgc gtctgggtgc
      661 cctgcgctcc cgcctgggac atgccccttg tgtggctctg accgccacag ccaccccaca
      721 ggtccaagag gacgtgtttg ctgccctgca cctgaagaaa ccagttgcca tcttcaagac
      781 tccctgcttc cgggccaacc tcttctatga tgtgcaattc aaggaactga tttctgatcc
      841 ctatgggaac ctgaaggact tctgccttaa ggctcttgga caggaggctg ataaagggtt
      901 atctggctgc ggcattgtgt actgcaggac tagagaggct tgtgaacagc tggccataga
      961 gctcagctgc aggggtgtga acgccaaggc ttaccatgca gggctgaagg cctctgaaag
     1021 aacgctggtg cagaacgact ggatggagga gaaggtccct gtaattgttg caaccattag
     1081 ttttgggatg ggagtggata aagccaatgt caggtttgtc gcccattgga atattgccaa
     1141 gtctatggct gggtactacc aggagtctgg ccgggctggc agggatggga agccttcctg
     1201 gtgccgtctc tattactcca ggaatgaccg ggaccaagtc agcttcctga tcaggaagga
     1261 agtagcaaaa ctccaggaaa agagaggaaa caaagcatct gataaagcca ctatcatggc
     1321 ctttgatgcc ctggtgacct tctgtgaaga actggggtgc cgccatgccg ccattgccaa
     1381 gtacttcggg gatgcgctgc ctgcctgcgc caaaggctgc gaccactgcc agaaccccac
     1441 ggccgtgcgg aggcggctgg aggccttgga gcgcagcagc agctggtgac agtaaaggtg
     1501 gatacggatc cgaattcgag ctccgtcgac aagcttgcgg ccgcactcga gcaccaccac
     1561 caccaccact gagatccggc tgctaacaaa gcccgaaagg aagctgagtt ggctgctgcc
     1621 accgctgagc aataactagc ataacccctt ggggcctcta aacgggtctt gaggggtttt
     1681 ttgctgaaag gaggaactat atccggattg gcgaatgggn nnnnnnnnnn nnnnnnnnnn
     1741 nnnnnnnnnn nnnnnnnnnn nnnnnnnnnn nnnnnnnnnn nnnnnnnnnn nnnnnnnnnn
     1801 nnnnnnnnnn nnnnnnnnnn nnnnnnnnnn nnnnnnnnnn nnncnnnnnn nnnnnnnnnn
     1861 nnnnnnnnnn nnnnnnnnnn nnnnnnnnnn nnnnnnnnnn nnnnnnnnnn nnnnnnnnnn
     1921 nnnnnnnnnn nnnnnannnn nnnnnnnnnn nnnnnnnnnn nnnnnnnnnn nnnnnnnnnn
     1981 nnnnnccttt gacgttggag tccacgttct ttnnnnnnnn nnnnnnnnnn nnnnnnnnnn
     2041 nnnnnnnnna ccctatctcg gtctattctt ttgatttata agggattttg ccgatttcgg
     2101 cctattggtt aaaaaatgag ctgatttaac aaaaatttaa cgcgaatttt aacaaaatat
     2161 taacgcttac aatttaggtg gcacttttcg gggaaatgtg cgcggaaccc ctatttgttt
     2221 atttttctaa atacattcaa atatgtatcc gctcatgaat taattcttag aaaaactcat
     2281 cgagcatcaa atgaaactgc aatttattca tatcaggatt atcaatacca tatttttgaa
     2341 aaagccgttt ctgtaatgaa ggagaaaact caccgaggca gttccatagg atggcaagat
     2401 cctggtatcg gtctgcgatt ccgactcgtc caacatcaat acaacctatt aatttcccct
     2461 cgtcaaaaat aaggttatca agtgagaaat caccatgagt gacgactgaa tccggtgaga
     2521 atggcaaaag tttatgcatt tctttccaga cttgttcaac aggccagcca ttacgctcgt
     2581 catcaaaatc actcgcatca accaaaccgt tattcattcg tgattgcgcc tgagcgagac
     2641 gaaatacgcg atcgctgtta aaaggacaat tacaaacagg aatcgaatgc aaccggcgca
     2701 ggaacactgc cagcgcatca acaatatttt cacctgaatc aggatattct tctaatacct
     2761 ggaatgctgt tttcccgggg atcgcagtgg tgagtaacca tgcatcatca ggagtacgga
     2821 taaaatgctt gatggtcgga agaggcataa attccgtcag ccagtttagt ctgaccatct
     2881 catctgtaac atcattggca acgctacctt tgccatgttt cagaaacaac tctggcgcat
     2941 cgggcttccc atacaatcga tagattgtcg cacctgattg cccgacatta tcgcgagccc
     3001 atttataccc atataaatca gcatccatgt tggaatttaa tcgcggccta gagcaagacg
     3061 tttcccgttg aatatggctc ataacacccc ttgtattact gtttatgtaa gcagacagtt
     3121 ttattgttca tgaccaaaat cccttaacgt gagttttcgt tccactgagc gtcagacccc
     3181 gtagaaaaga tcaaaggatc ttcttgagat cctttttttc tgcgcgtaat ctgctgcttg
     3241 caaacaaaaa aaccaccgct accagcggtg gtttgtttgc cggatcaaga gctaccaact
     3301 ctttttccga aggtaactgg cttcagcaga gcgcagatac caaatactgt ccttctagtg
     3361 tagccgtagt taggccacca cttcaagaac tctgtagcac cgcctacata cctcgctctg
     3421 ctaatcctgt taccagtggc tgctgccagt ggcgataagt cgtgtcttac cgggttggac
     3481 tcaagacgat agttaccgga taaggcgcag cggtcgggct gaacgggggg ttcgtgcaca
     3541 cagcccagct tggagcgaac gacctacacc gaactgagat acctacagcg tgagctatga
     3601 gaaagcgcca cgcttcccga agggagaaag gcggacaggt atccggtaag cggcagggtc
     3661 ggaacaggag agcgcacgag ggagcttcca gggggaaacg cctggtatct ttatagtcct
     3721 gtcgggtttc gccacctctg acttgagcgt cgatttttgt gatgctcgtc aggggggcgg
     3781 agcctatgga aaaacgccag caacgcggcc tttttacggt tcctggcctt ttgctggcct
     3841 tttgctcaca tgttctttcc tgcgttatcc cctgattctg tggataaccg tattaccgcc
     3901 tttgagtgag ctgataccgc tcgccgcagc cgaacgaccg agcgcagcga gtcagtgagc
     3961 gaggaagcgg aagagcgcct gatgcggtat tttctcctta cgcatctgtg cggtatttca
     4021 caccgcaatg gtgcactctc agtacaatct gctctgatgc cgcatagtta agccagtata
     4081 cactccgcta tcgctacgtg actgggtcat ggctgcgccc cgacacccgc caacacccgc
     4141 tgacgcgccc tgacgggctt gtctgctccc ggcatccgct tacagacaag ctgtgaccgt
     4201 ctccgggagc tgcatgtgtc agaggttttc accgtcatca ccgaaacgcg cgaggcagct
     4261 gcggtaaagc tcatcagcgt ggtcgtgaag cgattcacag atgtctgcct gttcatccgc
     4321 gtccagctcg ttgagtttct ccagaagcgt taatgtctgg cttctgataa agcgggccat
     4381 gttaagggcg gttttttcct gtttggtcac tgatgcctcc gtgtaagggg gatttctgtt
     4441 catgggggta atgataccga tgaaacgaga gaggatgctc acgatacggg ttactgatga
     4501 tgaacatgcc cggttactgg aacgttgtga gggtaaacaa ctggcggtat ggatgcggcg
     4561 ggaccagaga aaaatcactc agggtcaatg ccagcgcttc gttaatacag atgtaggtgt
     4621 tccacagggt agccagcagc atcctgcgat gcagatccgg aacataatgg tgcagggcgc
     4681 tgacttccgc gtttccagac tttacgaaac acggaaaccg aagaccattc atgttgttgc
     4741 tcaggtcgca gacgttttgc agcagcagtc gcttcacgtt cgctcgcgta tcggtgattc
     4801 attctgctaa ccagtaaggc aaccccgcca gcctagccgg gtcctcaacg acaggagcac
     4861 gatcatgcgc acccgtgggg ccgccatgcc ggcgataatg gcctgcttct cgccgaaacg
     4921 tttggtggcg ggaccagtga cgaaggcttg agcgagggcg tgcaagattc cgaataccgc
     4981 aagcgacagg ccgatcatcg tcgcgctcca gcgaaagcgg tcctcgccga aaatgaccca
     5041 gagcgctgcc ggcacctgtc ctacgagttg catgataaag aagacagtca taagtgcggc
     5101 gacgatagtc atgccccgcg cccaccggaa ggagctgact gggttgaagg ctctcaaggg
     5161 catcggtcga gatcccggtg cctaatgagt gagctaactt acattaattg cgttgcgctc
     5221 actgcccgct ttccagtcgg gaaacctgtc gtgccagctg cattaatgaa tcggccaacg
     5281 cgcggggaga ggcggtttgc gtattgggcg ccagggtggt ttttcttttc accagtgaga
     5341 cgggcaacag ctgattgccc ttcaccgcct ggccctgaga gagttgcagc aagcggtcca
     5401 cgctggtttg ccccagcagg cgaaaatcct gtttgatggt ggttaacggc gggatataac
     5461 atgagctgtc ttcggtatcg tcgtatccca ctaccgagat atccgcacca acgcgcagcc
     5521 cggactcggt aatggcgcgc attgcgccca gcgccatctg atcgttggca accagcatcg
     5581 cagtgggaac gatgccctca ttcagcattt gcatggtttg ttgaaaaccg gacatggcac
     5641 tccagtcgcc ttcccgttcc gctatcggct gaatttgatt gcgagtgaga tatttatgcc
     5701 agccagccag acgcagacgc gccgagacag aacttaatgg gcccgctaac agcgcgattt
     5761 gctggtgacc caatgcgacc agatgctcca cgcccagtcg cgtaccgtct tcatgggaga
     5821 aaataatact gttgatgggt gtctggtcag agacatcaag aaataacgcc ggaacattag
     5881 tgcaggcagc ttccacagca atggcatcct ggtcatccag cggatagtta atgatcagcc
     5941 cactgacgcg ttgcgcgaga agattgtgca ccgccgcttt acaggcttcg acgccgcttc
     6001 gttctaccat cgacaccacc acgctggcac ccagttgatc ggcgcgagat ttaatcgccg
     6061 cgacaatttg cgacggcgcg tgcagggcca gactggaggt ggcaacgcca atcagcaacg
     6121 actgtttgcc cgccagttgt tgtgccacgc ggttgggaat gtaattcagc tccgccatcg
     6181 ccgcttccac tttttcccgc gttttcgcag aaacgtggct ggcctggttc accacgcggg
     6241 aaacggtctg ataagagaca ccggcatact ctgcgacatc gtataacgtt actggtttca
     6301 cattcaccac cctgaattga ctctcttccg ggcgctatca tgccataccg cgaaaggttt
     6361 tgcgccattc gatggtgtcc gggatctcga cgctctccct tatgcgactc ctgcattagg
     6421 aagcagccca gtagtaggtt gaggccgttg agcaccgccg ccgcaaggaa tggtgcatgc
     6481 aaggagatgg cgcccaacag tcccccggcc acggggcctg ccaccatacc cacgccgaaa
     6541 caagcgctca tgagcccgaa gtggcgagcc cgatcttccc catcggtgat gtcggcgata
     6601 taggcgccag caaccgcacc tgtggcgccg gtgatgccgg ccacgatgcg tccggcgtag
     6661 aggatcgaga tctcgatccc gcgaaat
//
