[The description below was written by a language model from this plasmid's Addgene catalogue record and the feature table of its GenBank file.]
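Description:
RECQL5 (RECQL5A-c104) is a bacterial expression plasmid built on pNIC28-Bsa4, a pET28-derived vector designed for ligation-independent cloning, and it was made to produce a human RECQL5 (RecQ-like helicase 5) fragment for structure determination. The record cautions that the insert may not be the full open reading frame. The annotated Pfam domains (a DEAD-box helicase domain at residues 29–203 and a Helicase_C domain at 251–327) indicate that the construct covers the helicase core. The insert itself is not annotated in the 6,687 bp feature table, but it would sit in the unannotated stretch between the TEV site and the T7 terminator. In the parental vector a SacB stuffer fragment occupies the cloning site and is displaced during BsaI/T4 polymerase LIC cloning.

Expression is driven by a T7 promoter with an adjacent lac operator and the T7 gene 10 ribosome binding site, and it ends at a T7 terminator. The plasmid carries its own lacI gene, so transcription is repressed until IPTG induction in a host that supplies T7 RNA polymerase; the depositor recommends a BL21(DE3) derivative carrying a rare-codon plasmid. The protein is fused to an N-terminal 6xHis tag followed by a TEV protease site, which allows affinity purification and later removal of the tag. A second 6xHis coding segment lies downstream of the insert, a remnant of the pET28 backbone. The record lists only the N-terminal tag, and whether the downstream segment is translated is not stated. Propagation relies on a ColE1/pBR322-type origin with the bom and rop elements, selection is by kanamycin resistance, and an f1 origin is also present. The depositor links the construct to two deposited RECQL5 crystal structures.
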