Addgene plasmid #98234: RECQL5 (RECQL5A-c104)
Purpose: Bacterial expression for structure determination; may not be full ORF
Depositing lab: Nicola Burgess-Brown. Depositing organization: University of Oxford.
Backbone
  Vector backbone: pNIC28-Bsa4
  Backbone manufacturer: Opher Gileadi (Addgene plasmid # 26103)
  Vector type: Bacterial Expression
Growth in bacteria
  Bacterial resistance: Kanamycin, 50 μg/mL
  Growth temperature: 37°C
  Growth strain: DH5alpha
  Copy number: Unknown
Gene/Insert
  Gene/Insert name: RECQL5A (alt names: RECQL5; RecQ like helicase 5)
  Species: H. sapiens (human)
  Mutation: pfam00270:DEAD 29-203, pfam00271:Helicase_C 251-327
  Entrez Gene: RECQL5 (a.k.a. RECQ5)
  Promoter: T7
  Tag / fusion protein: His-6-TEV (N terminal on backbone)
  Cloning method: Ligation Independent Cloning
  Sequencing primers: 5′ T7F; 3′ T7R
Terms and licenses: Academic/Nonprofit Terms; Industry Terms: Not Available to Industry
Depositor comments: Use BL21(DE3)-R3-pRARE2 for expression. T7/lac regulated, N-terminal His-tag, TEV, LIC cloning using BsaI cleavage/T4 polymerase, SacB stuffer fragment, pET28 backbone.. 5LB3: http://www.thesgc.org/structures/5LB3 5LBA: http://www.thesgc.org/structures/5LBA
How to cite: RECQL5 (RECQL5A-c104) was a gift from Nicola Burgess-Brown (Addgene plasmid # 98234 ; http://n2t.net/addgene:98234 ; RRID:Addgene_98234)
