>Addgene plasmid #98234 | RECQL5 (RECQL5A-c104) | depositor partial sequence | sequence record 180090 | insert
CATATGCACCATCATCATCATCATTCTTCTGGTGTAGATCTGGGTACCGAGAACCTGTACTTCCAATCCA
TGGACCCTGAGCGGCGAGTCCGGAGTACGCTGAAGAAGGTCTTTGGGTTTGACTCTTTTAAGACGCCTTT
ACAGGAGAGTGCGACCATGGCTGTAGTAAAAGGTAACAAGGACGTCTTTGTGTGCATGCCCACAGGGGCA
GGAAAATCCCTATGCTATCAGCTCCCTGCTCTGTTGGCCAAAGGCATCACCATTGTAGTCTCTCCTCTCA
TTGCTTTGATTCAGGACCAAGTGGACCACTTGCTAACCCTAAAGGTACGAGTAAGTTCCCTGAACTCGAA
GCTCTCTGCACAGGAAAGGAAGGAGCTGCTTGCTGACCTGGAGCGAGAAAAGCCCCAGACCAAGATTCTG
TACATCACCCCAGAGATGGCAGCTTCATCCTCCTTCCAGCCCACCCTGAACTCCCTGGTGTCCCGCCACC
TGCTGTCTTACTTGGTGGTGGATGAAGCTCATTGTGTTTCCCAATGGGGGCATGACTTTCGTCCTGACTA
CTTGCGTCTGGGTGCCCTGCGCTCCCGCCTGGGACATGCCCCTTGTGTGGCTCTGACCGCCACAGCCACC
CCACAGGTCCAAGAGGACGTGTTTGCTGCCCTGCACCTGAAGAAACCAGTTGCCATCTTCAAGACTCCCT
GCTTCCGGGCCAACCTCTTCTATGATGTGCAATTCAAGGAACTGATTTCTGATCCCTATGGGAACCTGAA
GGACTTCTGCCTTAAGGCTCTTGGACAGGAGGCTGATAAAGGGTTATCTGGCTGCGGCATTGTGTACTGC
AGGACTAGAGAGGCTTGTGAACAGCTGGCCATAGAGCTCAGCTGCAGGGGTGTGAACGCCAAGGCTTACC
ATGCAGGGCTGAAGGCCTCTGAAAGAACGCTGGTGCAGAACGACTGGATGGAGGAGAAGGTCCCTGTAAT
TGTTGCAACCATTAGTTTTGGGATGGGAGTGGATAAAGCCAATGTCAGGTTTGTCGCCCATTGGAATATT
GCCAAGTCTATGGCTGGGTACTACCAGGAGTCTGGCCGGGCTGGCAGGGATGGGAAGCCTTCCTGGTGCC
GTCTCTATTACTCCAGGAATGACCGGGACCAAGTCAGCTTCCTGATCAGGAAGGAAGTAGCAAAACTCCA
GGAAAAGAGAGGAAACAAAGCATCTGATAAAGCCACTATCATGGCCTTTGATGCCCTGGTGACCTTCTGT
GAAGAACTGGGGTGCCGCCATGCCGCCATTGCCAAGTACTTCGGGGATGCGCTGCCTGCCTGCGCCAAAG
GCTGCGACCACTGCCAGAACCCCACGGCCGTGCGGAGGCGGCTGGAGGCCTTGGAGCGCAGCAGCAGCTG
GTGACAGTAAAGGTGGATACGGATCCGAA
